Addgene plasmid #127695: pTSin EGFP
Purpose: Plasmid contains the entire replication competent Sindbis genome with the structural genome components replaced by EGFP in an MCS locus. See Resource Information section for annotated plasmid sequence
Depositing lab: Justin English & Bryan Roth. Depositing organization: University of North Carolina at Chapel Hill. Publication: VEGAS as a Platform for Facile Directed Evolution in Mammalian Cells. English JG, Olsen RHJ, Lansu K, Patel M, White K, Cockrell AS, Singh D, Strachan RT, Wacker D, Roth BL. Cell. 2019 Jul 2. pii: S0092-8674(19)30622-1. doi: 10.1016/j.cell.2019.05.051. PubMed 31280962.
Backbone
  Vector backbone: pSin
  Vector type: Synthetic Biology
Growth in bacteria
  Bacterial resistance: Ampicillin, 100 μg/mL
  Growth temperature: 37°C
  Growth strain: NEB Stable
  Copy number: Low Copy
Gene/Insert
  Gene/Insert name: EGFP
  Cloning method: Restriction Enzyme; 5′ cloning site unknown (unknown if destroyed); 3′ cloning site unknown (unknown if destroyed)
Terms and licenses: Academic/Nonprofit Terms; Industry Terms
Depositor comments: These plasmids were generated as part of the Illuminating the Druggable Genome (IDG) program sponsored by the NIH Common Fund. The goal of this program is to identify, gather, and distribute information and resources for proteins that currently are not well-studied yet belong to commonly drug-targeted protein families: protein kinases, non-olfactory G-protein coupled receptors (GPCRs), and ion channels. The IDG program is designed to develop fundamental research tools for understudied proteins, elucidate their function, and disseminate the IDG-related resources and data to the greater scientific community.
How to cite: pTSin EGFP was a gift from Justin English & Bryan Roth (Addgene plasmid # 127695 ; http://n2t.net/addgene:127695 ; RRID:Addgene_127695)
