[The description below was written by a language model from this plasmid's Addgene catalogue record, the feature table of its GenBank file and pLannotate feature annotations shown in this document.]
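Description:
pTSin EGFP is a 10,667 bp circular plasmid built on the pSin backbone that carries a cDNA copy of a Sindbis virus (alphavirus) replicon in which the structural protein genes have been replaced by EGFP at a multiple cloning site. It is catalogued as a synthetic biology vector. In bacteria it is maintained through a ColE1/pUC-type origin and selected with ampicillin via the AmpR (β-lactamase) gene and its own promoter. The catalogue lists it as low copy even though the origin is annotated as a high-copy type.

The viral cassette begins with an SP6 bacteriophage promoter placed directly upstream of the Sindbis 5' UTR, followed by the non-structural polyprotein coding region (nsP1, nsP2, nsP3 and nsP4), which encodes the viral RNA replicase. An annotated packaging signal lies within the nsP1 region, so the RNA can be encapsidated if structural proteins are provided from another source. The 26S subgenomic promoter overlaps the end of nsP4 and drives EGFP, which is followed by the viral 3' UTR. A unique XbaI site just downstream is flagged as the site used to linearise the plasmid so that SP6 run-off transcription yields full-length replicon RNA. Once inside cells, that RNA is translated to produce the replicase, which amplifies the genome and transcribes abundant subgenomic EGFP message.

Although the record calls the genome replication competent, the absence of structural genes means the RNA self-amplifies but cannot form particles unaided. The plasmid was deposited with work on the VEGAS platform for directed evolution in mammalian cells, where the EGFP version plausibly acts as a reporter or control and a template for swapping in other genes, though the record does not say so explicitly. The two feature tables describe the same sequence in different orientation and numbering.
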