LOCUS       pTSin-EGFP 10667 bp ds-DNA circular 13-AUG-2019
DEFINITION  .
FEATURES             Location/Qualifiers
     misc_feature    1..18
                     /label="SP6 promoter"
                     /ApEinfo_revcolor=#c6c9d1
                     /ApEinfo_fwdcolor=#c6c9d1
     misc_feature    5802..7635
                     /label="nsP4"
                     /ApEinfo_revcolor=#faac61
                     /ApEinfo_fwdcolor=#faac61
     misc_feature    8961..9821
                     /label="AmpR"
                     /ApEinfo_revcolor=#faac61
                     /ApEinfo_fwdcolor=#faac61
     misc_feature    215..346
                     /label="packaging signal"
                     /ApEinfo_revcolor=#c6c9d1
                     /ApEinfo_fwdcolor=#c6c9d1
     misc_feature    4119..5801
                     /label="nsP3"
                     /ApEinfo_revcolor=#ff9ccd
                     /ApEinfo_fwdcolor=#ff9ccd
     misc_feature    1698..4118
                     /label="nsP2"
                     /ApEinfo_revcolor=#85dae9
                     /ApEinfo_fwdcolor=#85dae9
     misc_feature    8856..8960
                     /label="AmpR Promoter"
                     /ApEinfo_revcolor=#9eafd2
                     /ApEinfo_fwdcolor=#9eafd2
     misc_feature    7706..8425
                     /label="EGFP"
                     /ApEinfo_revcolor=#75c6a9
                     /ApEinfo_fwdcolor=#75c6a9
     misc_feature    8789..8794
                     /label="XbaI - must maintain as a unique site in the
                     vector. Cut here to linearize and transcribe."
                     /ApEinfo_revcolor=#f8d3a9
                     /ApEinfo_fwdcolor=#f8d3a9
     misc_feature    19..77
                     /label="5'\UTR"
                     /ApEinfo_revcolor=#c6c9d1
                     /ApEinfo_fwdcolor=#c6c9d1
     promoter        7612..7635
                     /label="26S\Promoter"
                     /ApEinfo_revcolor=#c7b0e3
                     /ApEinfo_fwdcolor=#c7b0e3
     misc_feature    78..1697
                     /label="nsP1"
                     /ApEinfo_revcolor=#75c6a9
                     /ApEinfo_fwdcolor=#75c6a9
     misc_feature    8443..8756
                     /label="3'\UTR"
                     /ApEinfo_revcolor=#f58a5e
                     /ApEinfo_fwdcolor=#f58a5e
     misc_feature    9992..10580
                     /label="ori"
                     /ApEinfo_revcolor=#84b0dc
                     /ApEinfo_fwdcolor=#84b0dc
ORIGIN
        1 ATTTAGGTGA cactatagAt tgGcggcgta gtaCacacta ttgaatcaaa cagccgacca
       61 attgcactac catcacaatg gagaagccag tagttaacgt agacgtagac ccgcagagtc
      121 cgtttgtcgt gcaactgcaa aagagcttcc cgcaatttga ggtagtagca cagcaggtca
      181 ctccaaatga ccatgctaat gccagagcat tttcgcatct ggccagtaaa ctaatcgagc
      241 tggaggttcc taccacagcg acgattttgg acataggcag cgcaccggct cgtagaatgt
      301 tttccgagca ccagtaccat tgcgtttgcc ccatgcgtag tccagaagac ccggaccgca
      361 tgatgaaata tgccagcaaa ctggcggaaa aagcatgcaa gattacgaat aagaacttgc
      421 atgagaagat caaggacctc cggaccgtac ttgatacacc ggatgctgaa acgccatcac
      481 tctgcttcca caacgatgtt acctgcaaca cgcgtgccga gtactccgtc atgcaggacg
      541 tgtacatcaa cgcacccgga actatttacc atcaggctat gaaaggcgtg cggaccctgt
      601 actggattgg cttcgatacc acccagttca tgttctcggc tatggcaggt tcgtaccctg
      661 cgtacaacac caactgggcc gacgaaaaag tcctcgaagc gcgtaacatc ggactctgca
      721 gcacaaagct gagtgaaggc aggacaggaa agttgtcgat aatgaggaag aaggagttga
      781 agcccgggtc acgggtttat ttctccgttg gatcgacact ttacccagaa cacagagcca
      841 gcttgcagag ctggcatctt ccatcggtgt tccacctgaa aggaaagcag tcgtacactt
      901 gccgctgtga tacagtggtg agctgcgaag gctacgtagt gaagaaaatc accatcagtc
      961 ccgggatcac gggagaaacc gtgggatacg cggttacaaa caatagcgag ggcttcttgc
     1021 tatgcaaagt taccgataca gtaaaaggag aacgggtatc gttccccgtg tgcacgtata
     1081 tcccggccac catatgcgat cagatgaccg gcataatggc cacggatatc tcacctgacg
     1141 atgcacaaaa acttctggtt gggctcaacc agcgaatcgt cattaacggt aagactaaca
     1201 ggaacaccaa taccatgcaa aattaccttc tgccaatcat tgcacaaggg ttcagcaaat
     1261 gggccaagga gcgcaaagaa gaccttgaca atgaaaaaat gctgggtacc agagagcgca
     1321 agcttacata tggctgcttg tgggcgtttc gcactaagaa agtgcactcg ttctatcgcc
     1381 cacctggaac gcagaccatc gtaaaagtcc cagcctcttt tagcgctttc cccatgtcat
     1441 ccgtatggac tacctctttg cccatgtcgc tgaggcagaa gataaaattg gcattacaac
     1501 caaagaagga ggaaaaactg ctgcaagtcc cggaggaatt agtcatggag gccaaggctg
     1561 ctttcgagga tgctcaggag gaatccagag cggagaagct ccgagaagca ctcccaccat
     1621 tagtggcaga caaaggtatc gaggcagccg cggaagttgt ctgcgaagtg gaggggctcc
     1681 aggcggacat cggagcagca ctcgtcgaaa ccccgcgcgg tcatgtaagg ataatacctc
     1741 aagcaaatga ccgtatgatc ggacagtaca tcgttgtctc gccaacctct gtgctgaaga
     1801 acgctaaact cgcaccagca cacccgctag cagaccaggt taagatcata acgcactccg
     1861 gaagatcagg aaggtatgca gtcgaaccat acgacgctaa agtactgatg ccagcaggaa
     1921 gtgccgtacc atggccagaa ttcttagcac tgagtgagag cgccacgcta gtgtacaacg
     1981 aaagagagtt tgtgaaccgc aagctgtacc atattgccat gcacggtccc gctaagaata
     2041 cagaagagga gcagtacaag gttacaaagg cagagctcgc agaaacagag tacgtgtttg
     2101 acgtggacaa gaagcgatgc gtcaagaagg aagaagcctc aggacttgtc ctctcgggag
     2161 aactgaccaa cccgccctat cacgaactag ctcttgaggg actgaagact cgacccgcgg
     2221 tcccgtacaa ggttgaaaca ataggagtga taggcAcacc aggatcgggc aagtcggcta
     2281 tcatcaagtc aactgtcacg gcacgtgatc ttgttaccag cggaaagaaa gaaaactgcc
     2341 gcgaaattGa ggccgatgtg ctacggctga ggggcatgca gatcacgtcg aagacagtgg
     2401 attcggttat gctcaacgga tgccacaaag ccgtagaagt gctgtatgtt gacgaagcgt
     2461 tcgcgtgcca cgcaggagca ctacttgcct tgattgcaat cgtcagaccc cgtaagaagg
     2521 tagtgctatg cggagaccct aagcaatgcg gattcttcaa catgatgcaa ctaaaggtat
     2581 atttcaacca cccggaaaaa gacatatgta ccaagacatt ctacaagttt atctcccgac
     2641 gttgcacaca gccagtcacg gctattgtat cgacactgca ttacgatgga aaaatgaaaa
     2701 ccacaaaccc gtgcaagaag aacatcgaaa tcgacattac aggggccacg aagccgaagc
     2761 caggggacat catcctgaca tgcttccgcg ggtgggttaa gcaactgcaa atcgactatc
     2821 ccggacatga ggtaatgaca gccgcggcct cacaagggct aaccagaaaa ggagtatatg
     2881 ccgtccggca aaaagtcaat gaaaacccgc tgtacgcgat cacatcagag catgtgaacg
     2941 tgctgctcac ccgcactgag gacaggctag tatggaaaac tttacagggc gacccatgga
     3001 ttaagcagct cactaacgta ccaaaaggaa attttcaagc caccatcgag gactgggaag
     3061 ctgaacacaa gggaataatt gctgcgataa acagtcccgc tccccgtacc aatccgttca
     3121 gctgcaagac taacgtttgc tgggcgaaaG Cactggaacc gatactggcc acggccggta
     3181 tcgtacttac cggttgccag tggagcgagc tgttcccaca gtttgcagat gacaaaccac
     3241 actcggccat ctacgccctg gacgtaatct gcattaagtt tttcggcatg gacttgacaa
     3301 gcggactgtt ttccaaacag agcatcccgt taacgtacca tcctgccgat tcagcgaggc
     3361 cagtagctca ttgggacaac agcccaggaa cccgcaagta tgggtacgat cacgccgttg
     3421 ccgccgaact ctcccgtaga tttccggtgt tccagctagc tgggaaaggc acacagcttg
     3481 atttgcagac gggcagaact agagttatct ccgcacagca taacttggtc ccagtgaacc
     3541 gcaatctccc gcacgcctta gtccccgagc acaaggagaa acaacccggc ccggtcaaaa
     3601 aattcttgag ccagttcaaa caccactccg tacttgtggt ctcagaggaa aaaattgaag
     3661 ctccccacaa gagaatcgaa tggatcgccc cgattggcat agccggcgct gataagaact
     3721 acaacctggc tttcgggttt ccgccgcagg cacggtacga cctggtgttt atcaatattg
     3781 gaactaaata cagaaaccat cactttcagc agtgcgaaga ccatgcggcg accttgaaaa
     3841 ccctctcgcg ttcggccctg aactgcctta accccggagg caccctcgtg gtgaagtcct
     3901 acggttacgc cgaccgcaat agtgaggacg tagtcaccgc tcttgccaga aaatttgtca
     3961 gagtgtctgc agcgaggcca gagtgcgtct caagcaatac agaaatgtac ctgatcttcc
     4021 gacaactaga caacagccgc acacgacaat tcaccccgca tcatctgaat tgtgtgattt
     4081 cgtccgtgta cgagggtaca agagacggag ttggagccgc accgtcatac cgcactaaaa
     4141 gggagaacat tgctgattgt caagaggaag cagttgtcaa tgcagccaat ccgctgggca
     4201 gaccaggcga aggagtctgc cgtgccatct ataaacgttg gccgaacagt ttcaccgatt
     4261 cagccacaga gaccggcacc gcaaaactga ctgtgtgcca aggaaagaaa gtgatccacg
     4321 cggttggccc tgatttccgg aaacacccag aggcagaagc cctgaaattg ctgcaaaacg
     4381 cctaccatgc agtggcagac ttagtaaatg aacataatat caagtctgtc gccatcccac
     4441 tgctatctac aggcatttac gcagccggaa aagaccgcct tgaagtatca cttaactgct
     4501 tgacaaccgc gctagataga actgatgcgg acgtaaccat ctactgcctg gataagaagt
     4561 ggaaggaaag aatcgacgcg gtgctccaac ttaaggagtc tgtaacagag ctgaaggatg
     4621 aggatatgga gatcgacgac gagttagtat ggatccatcc ggacagttgc ctgaagggaa
     4681 gaaagggatt cagtactaca aaaggaaagt tgtattcgta ctttgaaggc accaaattcc
     4741 atcaagcagc aaaagatatg gcggagataa aggtcctgtt cccaaatgac caggaaagCa
     4801 acgagcaact gtgtgcctac atattggggg agaccatgga agcaatccgc gaaaaatgcc
     4861 cggtcgacca caacccgtcg tctagcccgc caaaaacgct gccgtgcctc tgCatgtatg
     4921 ccatgacgcc agaaagggtc cacagactca gaagcaacaa cgtcaaagaa gttacagtat
     4981 gctcctccac cccccttcca aagtacaaaa tcaagaacgt tcagaaggtt cagtgcacaa
     5041 aagtagtcct gtttaacccg catacccctg cattcgttcc cgcccgtaag tacatagaag
     5101 cgccagaaca gcctgcagct ccgcctgcac aggccgagga ggcccccgaa gttgcagcaa
     5161 caccaacacc acctgcagct gataacacct cgcttgatgt cacggacatc tcactggaca
     5221 tggaagacag tagcgaaggc tcactctttt cgagctttag cggatcggac aactctatta
     5281 ctagtatgga cagttggtcg tcaggaccta gttcactaga gatagtagac cgaaggcagg
     5341 tggtggtggc tgacgtccat gccgtccaag agcctgcccc tgttccaccg ccaaggctaa
     5401 agaagatggc ccgcctggca gcggcaagaa tgcaggaaga gccaactcca ccggcaagca
     5461 ccagctctgc ggacgagtcc cttcaccttt cttttggtgg ggtatccatg tccttcggat
     5521 cccttttcga cggagagatg gcccgcttgg cagcggcaca acccccggca agtacatgcc
     5581 ctacggatgt gcctatgtct ttcggatcgt tttccgacgg agagattgag gagctgagcc
     5641 gcagagtaac cgagtctgag cccgtcctgt ttgggtcatt tgaaccgggc gaagtgaact
     5701 caattatatc gtcccgatca gccgtatctt ttccaccacg caagcagaga cgtagacgca
     5761 ggagcaggag gaccgaatac tgactaaccg gggtaggtgg gtacatattt tcgacggaca
     5821 caggccctgg gcacttgcaa aagaagtccg ttctgcagaa ccagcttaca gaaccgacct
     5881 tggagcgcaa tgttctggaa agaatctacg ccccggtgct cgacacgtcg aaagaggaac
     5941 agctcaaact caggtaccag atgatgccca ccgaagccaa caaaagcagg taccagtcca
     6001 gaaaagtaga aaatcagaaa gccataacca ctgagcgact gctttcaggg ctacgactgt
     6061 ataactctgc cacagatcag ccagaatgct ataagatcac ctacccgaaa ccatcgtatt
     6121 ccagcagtgt accggcgaac tactctgacc caaagtttgc tgtagctgtt tgcaacaact
     6181 atctgcatga gaattacccg acggtagcat cttatcagat caccgacgag tacgatgctt
     6241 acttggatat ggtagacggg acagtcgctt gcctagatac tgcaactttt tgccccgcca
     6301 agcttagaag ttacccgaaa agacacgagt atagagcccc aaacatccgc agtgcggttc
     6361 catcagcgat gcagaacacg ttgcaaaacg tgctcattgc cgcgactaaa agaaactgca
     6421 acgtcacaca aatgcgtgaa ttgccaacac tggactcagc gacattcaac gttgaatgct
     6481 ttcgaaaata tgcatgtaat gacgagtatt gggaggagtt tgcccgaaag ccaattagga
     6541 tcactactga gttcgttacc gcatacgtgg ccagactgaa aggccctaag gccgccgcac
     6601 tgttcgcaaa gacgcataat ttggtcccat tgcaagaagt gcctatggat aggttcgtca
     6661 tggacatgaa aagagacgtg aaagttacac ctggcacgaa acacacagaa gaaagaccga
     6721 aagtacaagt gatacaagcc gcagaacccc tggcgaccgc ttacctgtgc gggatccacc
     6781 gggagttagt gcgcaggctt acagccgtct tgctacccaa cattcacacg ctttttgaca
     6841 tgtcggcgga ggactttgat gcaatcatag cagaacactt caagcaaggt gacccggtac
     6901 tggagacgga tatcgcctcg ttcgacaaaa gccaagacga cgctatggcg ttaactggcc
     6961 tgatgatctt ggaagacctg ggtgtggacc aaccactact cgacttgatc gagtgcgcct
     7021 ttggagaaat atcatccacc catctgccca cgggtacccg tttcaaattc ggggcgatga
     7081 tgaaatccgg aatgttcctc acgctctttg tcaacacagt tctgaatgtc gttatcgcca
     7141 gcagagtatt ggaggagcgg cttaaaacgt ccaaatgtgc agcatttatc ggcgacgaca
     7201 acatcataca cggagtagta tctgacaaag aaatggctga gaggtgtgcc acctggctca
     7261 acatggaggt taagatcatt gacgcagtca tcggcgagag accgccttac ttctgcggtg
     7321 gattcatctt gcaagattcg gttacctcca cagcgtgtcg cgtggcggac cccttgaaaa
     7381 ggctgtttaa gttgggtaaa ccgctcccag ccgacgatga gcaagacgaa gacagaagac
     7441 gcgctctgct agatgaaaca aaggcgtggt ttagagtagg tataacagac accttagcag
     7501 tggccgtggc aactcggtat gaggtagaca acatcacacc tgtcctgctg gcattgagaa
     7561 cttttgccca gagcaaaaga gcatttcaag ccatcagagg ggaaataaag catctctacg
     7621 gtggtcctaa atagtcagca tagtacattt catctgacta ataccacaac accaccagcg
     7681 gccgcatcga tcaccggtcg ccaccatggt gagcaagggc gaggagctgt tcaccggggt
     7741 ggtgcccatc ctggtcgagc tggacggcga cgtaaacggc cacaagttca gcgtgtccgg
     7801 cgagggcgag ggcgatgcca cctacggcaa gctgaccctg aagttcatct gcaccaccgg
     7861 caagctgccc gtgccctggc ccaccctcgt gaccaccctg acctacggcg tgcagtgctt
     7921 cagccgctac cccgaccaca tgaagcagca cgacttcttc aagtccgcca tgcccgaagg
     7981 ctacgtccag gagcgcacca tcttcttcaa ggacgacggc aactacaaga cccgcgccga
     8041 ggtgaagttc gagggcgaca ccctggtgaa ccgcatcgag ctgaagggca tcgacttcaa
     8101 ggaggacggc aacatcctgg ggcacaagct ggagtacaac tacaacagcc acaacgtcta
     8161 tatcatggcc gacaagcaga agaacggcat caaggtgaac ttcaagatcc gccacaacat
     8221 cgaggacggc agcgtgcagc tcgccgacca ctaccagcag aacaccccca tcggcgacgg
     8281 ccccgtgctg ctgcccgaca accactacct gagcacccag tccgccctga gcaaagaccc
     8341 caacgagaag cgcgatcaca tggtcctgct ggagttcgtg accgccgccg ggatcactct
     8401 cggcatggac gagctgtaca agtaaagcgg catcgatact agtacgcccc aatgacccga
     8461 ccagcaaaac tcgatgtact tccgaggaac tgatgtgcat aatgcatcag gctggtatat
     8521 tagatccccg cttaccgcgg gcaatatagc aacaccaaaa ctcgacgtat ttccgaggag
     8581 gcgcagtgca taatgctgcg cagtgttgcc aaataatcac tatattaacc atttattcag
     8641 cggacgccaa aactcaatgt atttctgagg aagcatggtg cataatgcca tgcagcgtct
     8701 gcataacttt ttattatttc ttttattaat caacaaaatt ttgtttttaa catttcaaaa
     8761 aaaaaaaaaa aaaaAGGGGA TCTCGAGCTC TAGAGCTCga ggggaattaa ttcttgaaga
     8821 cgaaagggcc aggtggcact tttcggggaa atgtgcgcgg aacccctatt tgtttatttt
     8881 tctaaataca ttcaaatatg tatccgctca tgagacaata accctgataa atgcttcaat
     8941 aatattgaaa aaggaagagt atgagtattc aacatttccg tgtcgccctt attccctttt
     9001 ttgcggcatt ttgccttcct gtttttgctc acccagaaac gctggtgaaa gtaaaagatg
     9061 ctgaagatca gttgggtgca cgAgtgggtt acatcgaact ggatctcaac agcggtaaga
     9121 tccttgagag ttttcgcccc gaagaacgtt ttccaatgat gagcactttt aaagttctgc
     9181 tatgtggcgc ggtattatcc cgtgttgacg ccgggcaaga gcaactcggt cgccgcatac
     9241 actattctca gaatgacttg gttgagtact caccagtcac agaaaagcat cttacggatg
     9301 gcatgacagt aagagaatta tgcagtgctg ccataaccat gagtgataac actgcggcca
     9361 acttacttct gacaacgatc ggaggaccga aggagctaac cgcttttttg cacaacatgg
     9421 gggatcatgt aactcgcctt gatcgttggg aaccggagct gaatgaagcc ataccaaacg
     9481 acgagcgtga caccacgatg cctgtagcaa tggcaacaac gttgcgcaaa ctattaactg
     9541 gcgaactact tactctagct tcccggcaac aattaataga ctggatggag gcggataaag
     9601 ttgcaggacc acttctgcgc tcggcccttc cggctggctg gtttattgct gataaatctg
     9661 gagccggtga gcgtgggtct cgcggtatca ttgcagcact ggggccagat ggtaagccct
     9721 cccgtatcgt agttatctac acgacgggga gtcaggcaac tatggatgaa cgaaatagac
     9781 agatcgctga gataggtgcc tcactgatta agcattggta actgtcagac caagtttact
     9841 catatatact ttagattgat ttaaaacttc atttttaatt taaaaggatc taggtgaaga
     9901 tcctttttga taatctcatg accaaaatcc cttaacgtga gttttcgttc cactgagcgt
     9961 cagaccccgt agaaaagatc aaaggatctt cttgagatcc tttttttctg cgcgtaatct
    10021 gctgcttgca aacaaaaaaa ccaccgctac cagcggtggt ttgtttgccg gatcaagagc
    10081 taccaactct ttttccgaag gtaactggct tcagcagagc gcagatacca aatactgtcc
    10141 ttctagtgta gccgtagtta ggccaccact tcaagaactc tgtagcaccg cctacatacc
    10201 tcgctctgct aatcctgtta ccagtggctg ctgccagtgg cgataagtcg tgtcttaccg
    10261 ggttggactc aagacgatag ttaccggata aggcgcagcg gtcgggctga acggggggtt
    10321 cgtgcacaca gcccagcttg gagcgaacga cctacaccga actgagatac ctacagcgtg
    10381 agcTAtgaga aagcgccacg cttcccgaag ggagaaaggc ggacaggtat ccggtaagcg
    10441 gcagggtcgg aacaggagag cgcacgaggg agcttccagg gggaaacgcc tggtatcttt
    10501 atagtcctgt cgggtttcgc cacctctgac ttgagcgtcg atttttgtga tgctcgtcag
    10561 gggggcggag cctatggaaa aacgccagca acgcgagctc GTATGGACAT ATTGTCGTTA
    10621 GAACGCGGCT ACAATTAATA CATAACCTTA TGTATCATAC ACATACG
//
