Features (pLannotate 1.2.2; 6 found; start..end, strand, type, name):
    585..8138    -  CDS            POLN_SINDV: Experimental evidence at protein level: Swiss-Prot protein existence level 1. [RNA-directed RNA polymerase nsP4]: RNA dependent RNA polymerase (PubMed:8107248, PubMed:7517863, PubMed:19036396). Replicates genomic and antigenomic RNA by recognizing replications specific signals. The early replication complex formed by the polyprotein P123 and nsP4 synthesizes minus-strand RNAs (PubMed:8107248, PubMed:7517863, PubMed:2529379). The late replication complex composed of fully processed nsP1-nsP4 is responsible for the production of genomic and subgenomic plus-strand RNAs (PubMed:8107248, PubMed:751
   8197..8215    -  promoter       SP6 promoter: promoter for bacteriophage SP6 RNA polymerase
   8303..8891    -  rep_origin     ori: high-copy-number ColE1/pMB1/pBR322/pUC origin of replication
   9062..9922    -  CDS            AmpR: β-lactamase; bla; confers resistance to ampicillin, carbenicillin, and related antibiotics
   9923..10027   -  promoter       AmpR promoter: bla
  10458..510     -  CDS            EGFP (across the origin): the original enhanced GFP (Yang et al., 1996) mammalian codon-optimized
>Addgene plasmid #127695 | pTSin EGFP | addgene full sequence | sequence record 398129 | Addgene NGS Result
GTGGCGGATCTTGAAGTTCACCTTGATGCCGTTCTTCTGCTTGTCGGCCATGATATAGACGTTGTGGCTG
TTGTAGTTGTACTCCAGCTTGTGCCCCAGGATGTTGCCGTCCTCCTTGAAGTCGATGCCCTTCAGCTCGA
TGCGGTTCACCAGGGTGTCGCCCTCGAACTTCACCTCGGCGCGGGTCTTGTAGTTGCCGTCGTCCTTGAA
GAAGATGGTGCGCTCCTGGACGTAGCCTTCGGGCATGGCGGACTTGAAGAAGTCGTGCTGCTTCATGTGG
TCGGGGTAGCGGCTGAAGCACTGCACGCCGTAGGTCAGGGTGGTCACGAGGGTGGGCCAGGGCACGGGCA
GCTTGCCGGTGGTGCAGATGAACTTCAGGGTCAGCTTGCCGTAGGTGGCATCGCCCTCGCCCTCGCCGGA
CACGCTGAACTTGTGGCCGTTTACGTCGCCGTCCAGCTCGACCAGGATGGGCACCACCCCGGTGAACAGC
TCCTCGCCCTTGCTCACCATGGTGGCGACCGGTGATCGATGCGGCCGCTGGTGGTGTTGTGGTATTAGTC
AGATGAAATGTACTATGCTGACTATTTAGGACCACCGTAGAGATGCTTTATTTCCCCTCTGATGGCTTGA
AATGCTCTTTTGCTCTGGGCAAAAGTTCTCAATGCCAGCAGGACAGGTGTGATGTTGTCTACCTCATACC
GAGTTGCCACGGCCACTGCTAAGGTGTCTGTTATACCTACTCTAAACCACGCCTTTGTTTCATCTAGCAG
AGCGCGTCTTCTGTCTTCGTCTTGCTCATCGTCGGCTGGGAGCGGTTTACCCAACTTAAACAGCCTTTTC
AAGGGGTCCGCCACGCGACACGCTGTGGAGGTAACCGAATCTTGCAAGATGAATCCACCGCAGAAGTAAG
GCGGTCTCTCGCCGATGACTGCGTCAATGATCTTAACCTCCATGTTGAGCCAGGTGGCACACCTCTCAGC
CATTTCTTTGTCAGATACTACTCCGTGTATGATGTTGTCGTCGCCGATAAATGCTGCACATTTGGACGTT
TTAAGCCGCTCCTCCAATACTCTGCTGGCGATAACGACATTCAGAACTGTGTTGACAAAGAGCGTGAGGA
ACATTCCGGATTTCATCATCGCCCCGAATTTGAAACGGGTACCCGTGGGCAGATGGGTGGATGATATTTC
TCCAAAGGCGCACTCGATCAAGTCGAGTAGTGGTTGGTCCACACCCAGGTCTTCCAAGATCATCAGGCCA
GTTAACGCCATAGCGTCGTCTTGGCTTTTGTCGAACGAGGCGATATCCGTCTCCAGTACCGGGTCACCTT
GCTTGAAGTGTTCTGCTATGATTGCATCAAAGTCCTCCGCCGACATGTCAAAAAGCGTGTGAATGTTGGG
TAGCAAGACGGCTGTAAGCCTGCGCACTAACTCCCGGTGGATCCCGCACAGGTAAGCGGTCGCCAGGGGT
TCTGCGGCTTGTATCACTTGTACTTTCGGTCTTTCTTCTGTGTGTTTCGTGCCAGGTGTAACTTTCACGT
CTCTTTTCATGTCCATGACGAACCTATCCATAGGCACTTCTTGCAATGGGACCAAATTATGCGTCTTTGC
GAACAGTGCGGCGGCCTTAGGGCCTTTCAGTCTGGCCACGTATGCGGTAACGAACTCAGTAGTGATCCTA
ATTGGCTTTCGGGCAAACTCCTCCCAATACTCGTCATTACATGCATATTTTCGAAAGCATTCAACGTTGA
ATGTCGCTGAGTCCAGTGTTGGCAATTCACGCATTTGTGTGACGTTGCAGTTTCTTTTAGTCGCGGCAAT
GAGCACGTTTTGCAACGTGTTCTGCATCGCTGATGGAACCGCACTGCGGATGTTTGGGGCTCTATACTCG
TGTCTTTTCGGGTAACTTCTAAGCTTGGCGGGGCAAAAAGTTGCAGTATCTAGGCAAGCGACTGTCCCGT
CTACCATATCCAAGTAAGCATCGTACTCGTCGGTGATCTGATAAGATGCTACCGTCGGGTAATTCTCATG
CAGATAGTTGTTGCAAACAGCTACAGCAAACTTTGGGTCAGAGTAGTTCGCCGGTACACTGCTGGAATAC
GATGGTTTCGGGTAGGTGATCTTATAGCATTCTGGCTGATCTGTGGCAGAGTTATACAGTCGTAGCCCTG
AAAGCAGTCGCTCAGTGGTTATGGCTTTCTGATTTTCTACTTTTCTGGACTGGTACCTGCTTTTGTTGGC
TTCGGTGGGCATCATCTGGTACCTGAGTTTGAGCTGTTCCTCTTTCGACGTGTCGAGCACCGGGGCGTAG
ATTCTTTCCAGAACATTGCGCTCCAAGGTCGGTTCTGTAAGCTGGTTCTGCAGAACGGACTTCTTTTGCA
AGTGCCCAGGGCCTGTGTCCGTCGAAAATATGTACCCACCTACCCCGGTTAGTCAGTATTCGGTCCTCCT
GCTCCTGCGTCTACGTCTCTGCTTGCGTGGTGGAAAAGATACGGCTGATCGGGACGATATAATTGAGTTC
ACTTCGCCCGGTTCAAATGACCCAAACAGGACGGGCTCAGACTCGGTTACTCTGCGGCTCAGCTCCTCAA
TCTCTCCGTCGGAAAACGATCCGAAAGACATAGGCACATCCGTAGGGCATGTACTTGCCGGGGGTTGTGC
CGCTGCCAAGCGGGCCATCTCTCCGTCGAAAAGGGATCCGAAGGACATGGATACCCCACCAAAAGAAAGG
TGAAGGGACTCGTCCGCAGAGCTGGTGCTTGCCGGTGGAGTTGGCTCTTCCTGCATTCTTGCCGCTGCCA
GGCGGGCCATCTTCTTTAGCCTTGGCGGTGGAACAGGGGCAGGCTCTTGGACGGCATGGACGTCAGCCAC
CACCACCTGCCTTCGGTCTACTATCTCTAGTGAACTAGGTCCTGACGACCAACTGTCCATACTAGTAATA
GAGTTGTCCGATCCGCTAAAGCTCGAAAAGAGTGAGCCTTCGCTACTGTCTTCCATGTCCAGTGAGATGT
CCGTGACATCAAGCGAGGTGTTATCAGCTGCAGGTGGTGTTGGTGTTGCTGCAACTTCGGGGGCCTCCTC
GGCCTGTGCAGGCGGAGCTGCAGGCTGTTCTGGCGCTTCTATGTACTTACGGGCGGGAACGAATGCAGGG
GTATGCGGGTTAAACAGGACTACTTTTGTGCACTGAACCTTCTGAACGTTCTTGATTTTGTACTTTGGAA
GGGGGGTGGAGGAGCATACTGTAACTTCTTTGACGTTGTTGCTTCTGAGTCTGTGGACCCTTTCTGGCGT
CATGGCATACATGCAGAGGCACGGCAGCGTTTTTGGCGGGCTAGACGACGGGTTGTGGTCGACCGGGCAT
TTTTCGCGGATTGCTTCCATGGTCTCCCCCAATATGTAGGCACACAGTTGCTCGTTGCTTTCCTGGTCAT
TTGGGAACAGGACCTTTATCTCCGCCATATCTTTTGCTGCTTGATGGAATTTGGTGCCTTCAAAGTACGA
ATACAACTTTCCTTTTGTAGTACTGAATCCCTTTCTTCCCTTCAGGCAACTGTCCGGATGGATCCATACT
AACTCGTCGTCGATCTCCATATCCTCATCCTTCAGCTCTGTTACAGACTCCTTAAGTTGGAGCACCGCGT
CGATTCTTTCCTTCCACTTCTTATCCAGGCAGTAGATGGTTACGTCCGCATCAGTTCTATCTAGCGCGGT
TGTCAAGCAGTTAAGTGATACTTCAAGGCGGTCTTTTCCGGCTGCGTAAATGCCTGTAGATAGCAGTGGG
ATGGCGACAGACTTGATATTATGTTCATTTACTAAGTCTGCCACTGCATGGTAGGCGTTTTGCAGCAATT
TCAGGGCTTCTGCCTCTGGGTGTTTCCGGAAATCAGGGCCAACCGCGTGGATCACTTTCTTTCCTTGGCA
CACAGTCAGTTTTGCGGTGCCGGTCTCTGTGGCTGAATCGGTGAAACTGTTCGGCCAACGTTTATAGATG
GCACGGCAGACTCCTTCGCCTGGTCTGCCCAGCGGATTGGCTGCATTGACAACTGCTTCCTCTTGACAAT
CAGCAATGTTCTCCCTTTTAGTGCGGTATGACGGTGCGGCTCCAACTCCGTCTCTTGTACCCTCGTACAC
GGACGAAATCACACAATTCAGATGATGCGGGGTGAATTGTCGTGTGCGGCTGTTGTCTAGTTGTCGGAAG
ATCAGGTACATTTCTGTATTGCTTGAGACGCACTCTGGCCTCGCTGCAGACACTCTGACAAATTTTCTGG
CAAGAGCGGTGACTACGTCCTCACTATTGCGGTCGGCGTAACCGTAGGACTTCACCACGAGGGTGCCTCC
GGGGTTAAGGCAGTTCAGGGCCGAACGCGAGAGGGTTTTCAAGGTCGCCGCATGGTCTTCGCACTGCTGA
AAGTGATGGTTTCTGTATTTAGTTCCAATATTGATAAACACCAGGTCGTACCGTGCCTGCGGCGGAAACC
CGAAAGCCAGGTTGTAGTTCTTATCAGCGCCGGCTATGCCAATCGGGGCGATCCATTCGATTCTCTTGTG
GGGAGCTTCAATTTTTTCCTCTGAGACCACAAGTACGGAGTGGTGTTTGAACTGGCTCAAGAATTTTTTG
ACCGGGCCGGGTTGTTTCTCCTTGTGCTCGGGGACTAAGGCGTGCGGGAGATTGCGGTTCACTGGGACCA
AGTTATGCTGTGCGGAGATAACTCTAGTTCTGCCCGTCTGCAAATCAAGCTGTGTGCCTTTCCCAGCTAG
CTGGAACACCGGAAATCTACGGGAGAGTTCGGCGGCAACGGCGTGATCGTACCCATACTTGCGGGTTCCT
GGGCTGTTGTCCCAATGAGCTACTGGCCTCGCTGAATCGGCAGGATGGTACGTTAACGGGATGCTCTGTT
TGGAAAACAGTCCGCTTGTCAAGTCCATGCCGAAAAACTTAATGCAGATTACGTCCAGGGCGTAGATGGC
CGAGTGTGGTTTGTCATCTGCAAACTGTGGGAACAGCTCGCTCCACTGGCAACCGGTAAGTACGATACCG
GCCGTGGCCAGTATCGGTTCCAGTGCTTTCGCCCAGCAAACGTTAGTCTTGCAGCTGAACGGATTGGTAC
GGGGAGCGGGACTGTTTATCGCAGCAATTATTCCCTTGTGTTCAGCTTCCCAGTCCTCGATGGTGGCTTG
AAAATTTCCTTTTGGTACGTTAGTGAGCTGCTTAATCCATGGGTCGCCCTGTAAAGTTTTCCATACTAGC
CTGTCCTCAGTGCGGGTGAGCAGCACGTTCACATGCTCTGATGTGATCGCGTACAGCGGGTTTTCATTGA
CTTTTTGCCGGACGGCATATACTCCTTTTCTGGTTAGCCCTTGTGAGGCCGCGGCTGTCATTACCTCATG
TCCGGGATAGTCGATTTGCAGTTGCTTAACCCACCCGCGGAAGCATGTCAGGATGATGTCCCCTGGCTTC
GGCTTCGTGGCCCCTGTAATGTCGATTTCGATGTTCTTCTTGCACGGGTTTGTGGTTTTCATTTTTCCAT
CGTAATGCAGTGTCGATACAATAGCCGTGACTGGCTGTGTGCAACGTCGGGAGATAAACTTGTAGAATGT
CTTGGTACATATGTCTTTTTCCGGGTGGTTGAAATATACCTTTAGTTGCATCATGTTGAAGAATCCGCAT
TGCTTAGGGTCTCCGCATAGCACTACCTTCTTACGGGGTCTGACGATTGCAATCAAGGCAAGTAGTGCTC
CTGCGTGGCACGCGAACGCTTCGTCAACATACAGCACTTCTACGGCTTTGTGGCATCCGTTGAGCATAAC
CGAATCCACTGTCTTCGACGTGATCTGCATGCCCCTCAGCCGTAGCACATCGGCCTCAATTTCGCGGCAG
TTTTCTTTCTTTCCGCTGGTAACAAGATCACGTGCCGTGACAGTTGACTTGATGATAGCCGACTTGCCCG
ATCCTGGTGTGCCTATCACTCCTATTGTTTCAACCTTGTACGGGACCGCGGGTCGAGTCTTCAGTCCCTC
AAGAGCTAGTTCGTGATAGGGCGGGTTGGTCAGTTCTCCCGAGAGGACAAGTCCTGAGGCTTCTTCCTTC
TTGACGCATCGCTTCTTGTCCACGTCAAACACGTACTCTGTTTCTGCGAGCTCTGCCTTTGTAACCTTGT
ACTGCTCCTCTTCTGTATTCTTAGCGGGACCGTGCATGGCAATATGGTACAGCTTGCGGTTCACAAACTC
TCTTTCGTTGTACACTAGCGTGGCGCTCTCACTCAGTGCTAAGAATTCTGGCCATGGTACGGCACTTCCT
GCTGGCATCAGTACTTTAGCGTCGTATGGTTCGACTGCATACCTTCCTGATCTTCCGGAGTGCGTTATGA
TCTTAACCTGGTCTGCTAGCGGGTGTGCTGGTGCGAGTTTAGCGTTCTTCAGCACAGAGGTTGGCGAGAC
AACGATGTACTGTCCGATCATACGGTCATTTGCTTGAGGTATTATCCTTACATGACCGCGCGGGGTTTCG
ACGAGTGCTGCTCCGATGTCCGCCTGGAGCCCCTCCACTTCGCAGACAACTTCCGCGGCTGCCTCGATAC
CTTTGTCTGCCACTAATGGTGGGAGTGCTTCTCGGAGCTTCTCCGCTCTGGATTCCTCCTGAGCATCCTC
GAAAGCAGCCTTGGCCTCCATGACTAATTCCTCCGGGACTTGCAGCAGTTTTTCCTCCTTCTTTGGTTGT
AATGCCAATTTTATCTTCTGCCTCAGCGACATGGGCAAAGAGGTAGTCCATACGGATGACATGGGGAAAG
CGCTAAAAGAGGCTGGGACTTTTACGATGGTCTGCGTTCCAGGTGGGCGATAGAACGAGTGCACTTTCTT
AGTGCGAAACGCCCACAAGCAGCCATATGTAAGCTTGCGCTCTCTGGTACCCAGCATTTTTTCATTGTCA
AGGTCTTCTTTGCGCTCCTTGGCCCATTTGCTGAACCCTTGTGCAATGATTGGCAGAAGGTAATTTTGCA
TGGTATTGGTGTTCCTGTTAGTCTTACCGTTAATGACGATTCGCTGGTTGAGCCCAACCAGAAGTTTTTG
TGCATCGTCAGGTGAGATATCCGTGGCCATTATGCCGGTCATCTGATCGCATATGGTGGCCGGGATATAC
GTGCACACGGGGAACGATACCCGTTCTCCTTTTACTGTATCGGTAACTTTGCATAGCAAGAAGCCCTCGC
TATTGTTTGTAACCGCGTATCCCACGGTTTCTCCCGTGATCCCGGGACTGATGGTGATTTTCTTCACTAC
GTAGCCTTCGCAGCTCACCACTGTATCACAGCGGCAAGTGTACGACTGCTTTCCTTTCAGGTGGAACACC
GATGGAAGATGCCAGCTCTGCAAGCTGGCTCTGTGTTCTGGGTAAAGTGTCGATCCAACGGAGAAATAAA
CCCGTGACCCGGGCTTCAACTCCTTCTTCCTCATTATCGACAACTTTCCTGTCCTGCCTTCACTCAGCTT
TGTGCTGCAGAGTCCGATGTTACGCGCTTCGAGGACTTTTTCGTCGGCCCAGTTGGTGTTGTACGCAGGG
TACGAACCTGCCATAGCCGAGAACATGAACTGGGTGGTATCGAAGCCAATCCAGTACAGGGTCCGCACGC
CTTTCATAGCCTGATGGTAAATAGTTCCGGGTGCGTTGATGTACACGTCCTGCATGACGGAGTACTCGGC
ACGCGTGTTGCAGGTAACATCGTTGTGGAAGCAGAGTGATGGCGTTTCAGCATCCGGTGTATCAAGTACG
GTCCGGAGGTCCTTGATCTTCTCATGCAAGTTCTTATTCGTAATCTTGCATGCTTTTTCCGCCAGTTTGC
TGGCATATTTCATCATGCGGTCCGGGTCTTCTGGACTACGCATGGGGCAAACGCAATGGTACTGGTGCTC
GGAAAACATTCTACGAGCCGGTGCGCTGCCTATGTCCAAAATCGTCGCTGTGGTAGGAACCTCCAGCTCG
ATTAGTTTACTGGCCAGATGCGAAAATGCTCTGGCATTAGCATGGTCATTTGGAGTGACCTGCTGTGCTA
CTACCTCAAATTGCGGGAAGCTCTTTTGCAGTTGCACGACAAACGGACTCTGCGGGTCTACGTCTACGTT
AACTACTGGCTTCTCCATTGTGATGGTAGTGCAATTGGTCGGCTGTTTGATTCAATAGTGTGTACTACGC
CGCCAATCTATAGTGTCACCTAAATCGTATGTGTATGATACATAAGGTTATGTATTAATTGTAGCCGCGT
TCTAACGACAATATGTCCATACGAGCTCGCGTTGCTGGCGTTTTTCCATAGGCTCCGCCCCCCTGACGAG
CATCACAAAAATCGACGCTCAAGTCAGAGGTGGCGAAACCCGACAGGACTATAAAGATACCAGGCGTTTC
CCCCTGGAAGCTCCCTCGTGCGCTCTCCTGTTCCGACCCTGCCGCTTACCGGATACCTGTCCGCCTTTCT
CCCTTCGGGAAGCGTGGCGCTTTCTCATAGCTCACGCTGTAGGTATCTCAGTTCGGTGTAGGTCGTTCGC
TCCAAGCTGGGCTGTGTGCACGAACCCCCCGTTCAGCCCGACCGCTGCGCCTTATCCGGTAACTATCGTC
TTGAGTCCAACCCGGTAAGACACGACTTATCGCCACTGGCAGCAGCCACTGGTAACAGGATTAGCAGAGC
GAGGTATGTAGGCGGTGCTACAGAGTTCTTGAAGTGGTGGCCTAACTACGGCTACACTAGAAGGACAGTA
TTTGGTATCTGCGCTCTGCTGAAGCCAGTTACCTTCGGAAAAAGAGTTGGTAGCTCTTGATCCGGCAAAC
AAACCACCGCTGGTAGCGGTGGTTTTTTTGTTTGCAAGCAGCAGATTACGCGCAGAAAAAAAGGATCTCA
AGAAGATCCTTTGATCTTTTCTACGGGGTCTGACGCTCAGTGGAACGAAAACTCACGTTAAGGGATTTTG
GTCATGAGATTATCAAAAAGGATCTTCACCTAGATCCTTTTAAATTAAAAATGAAGTTTTAAATCAATCT
AAAGTATATATGAGTAAACTTGGTCTGACAGTTACCAATGCTTAATCAGTGAGGCACCTATCTCAGCGAT
CTGTCTATTTCGTTCATCCATAGTTGCCTGACTCCCCGTCGTGTAGATAACTACGATACGGGAGGGCTTA
CCATCTGGCCCCAGTGCTGCAATGATACCGCGAGACCCACGCTCACCGGCTCCAGATTTATCAGCAATAA
ACCAGCCAGCCGGAAGGGCCGAGCGCAGAAGTGGTCCTGCAACTTTATCCGCCTCCATCCAGTCTATTAA
TTGTTGCCGGGAAGCTAGAGTAAGTAGTTCGCCAGTTAATAGTTTGCGCAACGTTGTTGCCATTGCTACA
GGCATCGTGGTGTCACGCTCGTCGTTTGGTATGGCTTCATTCAGCTCCGGTTCCCAACGATCAAGGCGAG
TTACATGATCCCCCATGTTGTGCAAAAAAGCGGTTAGCTCCTTCGGTCCTCCGATCGTTGTCAGAAGTAA
GTTGGCCGCAGTGTTATCACTCATGGTTATGGCAGCACTGCATAATTCTCTTACTGTCATGCCATCCGTA
AGATGCTTTTCTGTGACTGGTGAGTACTCAACCAAGTCATTCTGAGAATAGTGTATGCGGCGACCGAGTT
GCTCTTGCCCGGCGTCAACACGGGATAATACCGCGCCACATAGCAGAACTTTAAAAGTGCTCATCATTGG
AAAACGTTCTTCGGGGCGAAAACTCTCAAGGATCTTACCGCTGTTGAGATCCAGTTCGATGTAACCCACT
CGTGCACCCAACTGATCTTCAGCATCTTTTACTTTCACCAGCGTTTCTGGGTGAGCAAAAACAGGAAGGC
AAAATGCCGCAAAAAAGGGAATAAGGGCGACACGGAAATGTTGAATACTCATACTCTTCCTTTTTCAATA
TTATTGAAGCATTTATCAGGGTTATTGTCTCATGAGCGGATACATATTTGAATGTATTTAGAAAAATAAA
CAAATAGGGGTTCCGCGCACATTTCCCCGAAAAGTGCCACCTGGCCCTTTCGTCTTCAAGAATTAATTCC
CCTCGAGCTCTAGAGCTCGAGATCCCCTTTTTTTTTTTTTTTTTTNGAAATGTTAAAAACAAAATTTTGT
TGATTAATAAAAGAAATAATAAAAAGTTATGCAGACGCTGCATGGCATTATGCACCATGCTTCCTCAGAA
ATACATTGAGTTTTGGCGTCCGCTGAATAAATGGTTAATATAGTGATTATTTGGCAACACTGCGCAGCAT
TATGCACTGCGCCTCCTCGGAAATACGTCGAGTTTTGGTGTTGCTATATTGCCCGCGGTAAGCGGGGATC
TAATATACCAGCCTGATGCATTATGCACATCAGTTCCTCGGAAGTACATCGAGTTTTGCTGGTCGGGTCA
TTGGGGCGTACTAGTATCGATGCCGCTTTACTTGTACAGCTCGTCCATGCCGAGAGTGATCCCGGCGGCG
GTCACGAACTCCAGCAGGACCATGTGATCGCGCTTCTCGTTGGGGTCTTTGCTCAGGGCGGACTGGGTGC
TCAGGTAGTGGTTGTCGGGCAGCAGCACGGGGCCGTCGCCGATGGGGGTGTTCTGCTGGTAGTGGTCGGC
GAGCTGCACGCTGCCGTCCTCGATGTT
